>Addgene plasmid #223981 | AiP12315 - pAAV-AiE0464m-minBG-SYFP2-WPRE3-BGHpA (Alias: CN2315) | addgene full sequence | sequence record 481665 | Addgene Long Read Sequencing Result
CCTGCAGGCAGCTGCGCGCTCGCTCGCTCACTGAGGCCGCCCGGGCGTCGGGCGACCTTTGGTCGCCCGG
CCTCAGTGAGCGAGCGAGCGCGCAGAGAGGGAGTGGCCAACTCCATCACTAGGGGTTCCTGCGGCCGCAC
GCGTAGTTTTGGAAAAACACCATACTGGTTATTTTCAAATAACTCTATTTCACAACAGTATACTAGAATT
TTATGCTAAAATCTTTCTGTGACTTTGTGTTCACTGATCAACAATTCCTCTTTTATGATAGCCTATGCTG
TCTACCATCTATTCCAAACTTTTATGAGATCAGTAATTTTAGATTATGAATGAGTTTGATCATATAGTAC
ATACTTTTGTGTCTGCTATTGCATTTACATAGTGACATAGGCTTACAGGATATTGTAAATGTCATCCCTA
GATACATTTATGTAACCTTTTTTTAAAATAAAACTCTAACAAATGTTAGTTATTGTGCACTATGGTTTTG
AATATTTGAATTTGCTTTGCTCAGATCTAAATAACTTCTGATAAGTTTGGCATTCAGGAAAGAGTAAATG
TAAATGTAGAAATGCTTGGAATATAAAACAAGTAATTTTTGTGATAATTTTTCTGAAAATGCTAATGTAT
ATTTTCAGCAGGCCTCCTTTCTTGTTTAGAACAGTATATTTCTTAGCTTTAATTAGTACTTACTTTATAT
ATCTATGCATCCATTTATAGTTCAGCATTAGATTGAATATGTATGCATGTATGTATGATTTATTTATATT
TTTGTCTCCCAGTCCACACCCGAGCTCGGGCTGGGCATAAAAGTCAGGGCAGAGCCATCTATTGCTTACA
TTTGCTTCTGGGATCCAGATCTTTCGAAGCTAGCGCTACCGGTCGCCACCATGGTGAGCAAGGGCGAGGA
GCTGTTCACCGGGGTGGTGCCCATCCTGGTCGAGCTGGACGGCGACGTAAACGGCCACAAGTTCAGCGTG
TCCGGCGAGGGCGAGGGCGATGCCACCTACGGCAAGCTGACCCTGAAGCTGATCTGCACCACCGGCAAGC
TGCCCGTGCCCTGGCCCACCCTCGTGACCACCCTGGGCTACGGCGTGCAGTGCTTCGCCCGCTACCCCGA
CCACATGAAGCAGCACGACTTCTTCAAGTCCGCCATGCCCGAAGGCTACGTCCAGGAGCGCACCATCTTC
TTCAAGGACGACGGCAACTACAAGACCCGCGCCGAGGTGAAGTTCGAGGGCGACACCCTGGTGAACCGCA
TCGAGCTGAAGGGCATCGACTTCAAGGAGGACGGCAACATCCTGGGGCACAAGCTGGAGTACAACTACAA
CAGCCACAACGTCTATATCACCGCCGACAAGCAGAAGAACGGCATCAAGGCCAACTTCAAGATCCGCCAC
AACATCGAGGACGGCGGCGTGCAGCTCGCCGACCACTACCAGCAGAACACCCCCATCGGCGACGGCCCCG
TGCTGCTGCCCGACAACCACTACCTGAGCTACCAGTCCAAGCTGAGCAAAGACCCCAACGAGAAGCGCGA
TCACATGGTCCTGCTGGAGTTCGTGACCGCCGCCGGGATCACTCTCGGCATGGACGAGCTGTACAAGTAA
GTCGACGGCGCGCCGCGGCCGCGAATTCGATATCATAATCAACCTCTGGATTACAAAATTTGTGAAAGAT
TGACTGGTATTCTTAACTATGTTGCTCCTTTTACGCTATGTGGATACGCTGCTTTAATGCCTTTGTATCA
TGCTATTGCTTCCCGTATGGCTTTCATTTTCTCCTCCTTGTATAAATCCTGGTTAGTTCTTGCCACGGCG
GAACTCATCGCCGCCTGCCTTGCCCGCTGCTGGACAGGGGCTCGGCTGTTGGGCACTGACAATTCCGTGG
CTCGAGAGATCTTCGACTGTGCCTTCTAGTTGCCAGCCATCTGTTGTTTGCCCCTCCCCCGTGCCTTCCT
TGACCCTGGAAGGTGCCACTCCCACTGTCCTTTCCTAATAAAATGAGGAAATTGCATCGCATTGTCTGAG
TAGGTGTCATTCTATTCTGGGGGGTGGGGTGGGGCAGGACAGCAAGGGGGAGGATTGGGAAGACAATAGC
AGGCATGAGATCTCACGTGCGGACCGAGCGGCCGCAGGAACCCCTAGTGATGGAGTTGGCCACTCCCTCT
CTGCGCGCTCGCTCGCTCACTGAGGCCGGGCGACCAAAGGTCGCCCGACGCCCGGGCTTTGCCCGGGCGG
CCTCAGTGAGCGAGCGAGCGCGCAGCTGCCTGCAGGGGCGCCTGATGCGGTATTTTCTCCTTACGCATCT
GTGCGGTATTTCACACCGCATA
[95 nt withheld, positions 2333-2427]
T
[46 nt withheld, positions 2429-2474]
C
[141 nt withheld, positions 2476-2616]
CCTTTGACGTTGGAGTCCACGTTCTTT
[37 nt withheld, positions 2644-2680]
ACTCTATCTCGGGCTATTCTTTTGATTTATAAGGGATTTTGCCGATTTCGGTCTATTGGTTAAAAAATGA
GCTGATTTAACAAAAATTTAACGCGAATTTTAACAAAATATTAACGTTTACAATTTTATGGTGCACTCTC
AGTACAATCTGCTCTGATGCCGCATAGTTAAGCCAGCCCCGACACCCGCCAACACCCGCTGACGCGCCCT
GACGGGCTTGTCTGCTCCCGGCATCCGCTTACAGACAAGCTGTGACCGTCTCCGGGAGCTGCATGTGTCA
GAGGTTTTCACCGTCATCACCGAAACGCGCGAGACGAAAGGGCCTCGTGATACGCCTATTTTTATAGGTT
AATGTCATGATAATAATGGTTTCTTAGACGTCAGGTGGCACTTTTCGGGGAAATGTGCGCGGAACCCCTA
TTTGTTTATTTTTCTAAATACATTCAAATATGTATCCGCTCATGAGACAATAACCCTGATAAATGCTTCA
ATAATATTGAAAAAGGAAGAGTATGAGTATTCAACATTTCCGTGTCGCCCTTATTCCCTTTTTTGCGGCA
TTTTGCCTTCCTGTTTTTGCTCACCCAGAAACGCTGGTGAAAGTAAAAGATGCTGAAGATCAGTTGGGTG
CACGAGTGGGTTACATCGAACTGGATCTCAACAGCGGTAAGATCCTTGAGAGTTTTCGCCCCGAAGAACG
TTTTCCAATGATGAGCACTTTTAAAGTTCTGCTATGTGGCGCGGTATTATCCCGTATTGACGCCGGGCAA
GAGCAACTCGGTCGCCGCATACACTATTCTCAGAATGACTTGGTTGAGTACTCACCAGTCACAGAAAAGC
ATCTTACGGATGGCATGACAGTAAGAGAATTATGCAGTGCTGCCATAACCATGAGTGATAACACTGCGGC
CAACTTACTTCTGACAACGATCGGAGGACCGAAGGAGCTAACCGCTTTTTTGCACAACATGGGGGATCAT
GTAACTCGCCTTGATCGTTGGGAACCGGAGCTGAATGAAGCCATACCAAACGACGAGCGTGACACCACGA
TGCCTGTAGCAATGGCAACAACGTTGCGCAAACTATTAACTGGCGAACTACTTACTCTAGCTTCCCGGCA
ACAATTAATAGACTGGATGGAGGCGGATAAAGTTGCAGGACCACTTCTGCGCTCGGCCCTTCCGGCTGGC
TGGTTTATTGCTGATAAATCTGGAGCCGGTGAGCGTGGGTCTCGCGGTATCATTGCAGCACTGGGGCCAG
ATGGTAAGCCCTCCCGTATCGTAGTTATCTACACGACGGGGAGTCAGGCAACTATGGATGAACGAAATAG
ACAGATCGCTGAGATAGGTGCCTCACTGATTAAGCATTGGTAACTGTCAGACCAAGTTTACTCATATATA
CTTTAGATTGATTTAAAACTTCATTTTTAATTTAAAAGGATCTAGGTGAAGATCCTTTTTGATAATCTCA
TGACCAAAATCCCTTAACGTGAGTTTTCGTTCCACTGAGCGTCAGACCCCGTAGAAAAGATCAAAGGATC
TTCTTGAGATCCTTTTTTTCTGCGCGTAATCTGCTGCTTGCAAACAAAAAAACCACCGCTACCAGCGGTG
GTTTGTTTGCCGGATCAAGAGCTACCAACTCTTTTTCCGAAGGTAACTGGCTTCAGCAGAGCGCAGATAC
CAAATACTGTTCTTCTAGTGTAGCCGTAGTTAGGCCACCACTTCAAGAACTCTGTAGCACCGCCTACATA
CCTCGCTCTGCTAATCCTGTTACCAGTGGCTGCTGCCAGTGGCGATAAGTCGTGTCTTACCGGGTTGGAC
TCAAGACGATAGTTACCGGATAAGGCGCAGCGGTCGGGCTGAACGGGGGGTTCGTGCACACAGCCCAGCT
TGGAGCGAACGACCTACACCGAACTGAGATACCTACAGCGTGAGCTATGAGAAAGCGCCACGCTTCCCGA
AGGGAGAAAGGCGGACAGGTATCCGGTAAGCGGCAGGGTCGGAACAGGAGAGCGCACGAGGGAGCTTCCA
GGGGGAAACGCCTGGTATCTTTATAGTCCTGTCGGGTTTCGCCACCTCTGACTTGAGCGTCGATTTTTGT
GATGCTCGTCAGGGGGGCGGAGCCTATGGAAAAACGCCAGCAACGCGGCCTTTTTACGGTTCCTGGCCTT
TTGCTGGCCTTTTGCTCACATGT
Features (pLannotate 1.2.2; 14 found; start..end, strand, type, name):
     12..39      +  repeat_region  AAV2 ITR (fragment): inverted terminal repeat of adeno-associated virus serotype 2 inverted
     68..95      +  repeat_region  AAV2 ITR (fragment): inverted terminal repeat of adeno-associated virus serotype 2 inverted
    891..1607    +  CDS            SYFP2: SYFP2 is a basic (constitutively fluorescent) yellow fluorescent protein published in 2006, derived from Aequorea victoria. It is reported to be a very rapidly-maturing monomer with moderate acid sensitivity.
   1647..1804    +  misc_feature   WPRE (fragment): woodchuck hepatitis virus posttranscriptional regulatory element
   1810..1890    +  misc_feature   WPRE (fragment): woodchuck hepatitis virus posttranscriptional regulatory element
   1907..2018    +  polyA_signal   bGH poly(A) signal: bovine growth hormone polyadenylation signal
   2136..2276    +  repeat_region  AAV2 ITR: inverted terminal repeat of adeno-associated virus serotype 2 inverted
   2281..2332    -  misc_feature   bom (fragment): basis of mobility region from pBR322
   2351..2806    +  rep_origin     f1 ori (sequence partly withheld): f1 bacteriophage origin of replication; arrow indicates direction of (+) strand synthesis
   2807..2856    -  misc_feature   bom (fragment): basis of mobility region from pBR322
   2958..2993    -  CDS            rop (fragment): Rop protein, which maintains plasmids at low copy number; rop
   3088..3192    +  promoter       AmpR promoter: bla
   3193..4053    +  CDS            AmpR: β-lactamase; bla; confers resistance to ampicillin, carbenicillin, and related antibiotics
   4224..4812    +  rep_origin     ori: high-copy-number ColE1/pMB1/pBR322/pUC origin of replication
