>Addgene plasmid #223981 | AiP12315 - pAAV-AiE0464m-minBG-SYFP2-WPRE3-BGHpA (Alias: CN2315) Sequencing Result | analyzer sequence | sequence record 449756
CCTGCAGGCAGCTGCGCGCTCGCTCGCTCACTGAGGCCGCCCGGGCAAAGCCCGGGCGTCGGGCGACCTT
TGGTCGCCCGGCCTCAGTGAGCGAGCGAGCGCGCAGAGAGGGAGTGGCCAACTCCATCACTAGGGGTTCC
TGCGGCCGCACGCGTAGTTTTGGAAAAACACCATACTGGTTATTTTCAAATAACTCTATTTCACAACAGT
ATACTAGAATTTTATGCTAAAATCTTTCTGTGACTTTGTGTTCACTGATCAACAATTCCTCTTTTATGAT
AGCCTATGCTGTCTACCATCTATTCCAAACTTTTATGAGATCAGTAATTTTAGATTATGAATGAGTTTGA
TCATATAGTACATACTTTTGTGTCTGCTATTGCATTTACATAGTGACATAGGCTTACAGGATATTGTAAA
TGTCATCCCTAGATACATTTATGTAACCTTTTTTTAAAATAAAACTCTAACAAATGTTAGTTATTGTGCA
CTATGGTTTTGAATATTTGAATTTGCTTTGCTCAGATCTAAATAACTTCTGATAAGTTTGGCATTCAGGA
AAGAGTAAATGTAAATGTAGAAATGCTTGGAATATAAAACAAGTAATTTTTGTGATAATTTTTCTGAAAA
TGCTAATGTATATTTTCAGCAGGCCTCCTTTCTTGTTTAGAACAGTATATTTCTTAGCTTTAATTAGTAC
TTACTTTATATATCTATGCATCCATTTATAGTTCAGCATTAGATTGAATATGTATGCATGTATGTATGAT
TTATTTATATTTTTGTCTCCCAGTCCACACCCGAGCTCGGGCTGGGCATAAAAGTCAGGGCAGAGCCATC
TATTGCTTACATTTGCTTCTGGGATCCAGATCTTTCGAAGCTAGCGCTACCGGTCGCCACCATGGTGAGC
AAGGGCGAGGAGCTGTTCACCGGGGTGGTGCCCATCCTGGTCGAGCTGGACGGCGACGTAAACGGCCACA
AGTTCAGCGTGTCCGGCGAGGGCGAGGGCGATGCCACCTACGGCAAGCTGACCCTGAAGCTGATCTGCAC
CACCGGCAAGCTGCCCGTGCCCTGGCCCACCCTCGTGACCACCCTGGGCTACGGCGTGCAGTGCTTCGCC
CGCTACCCCGACCACATGAAGCAGCACGACTTCTTCAAGTCCGCCATGCCCGAAGGCTACGTCCAGGAGC
GCACCATCTTCTTCAAGGACGACGGCAACTACAAGACCCGCGCCGAGGTGAAGTTCGAGGGCGACACCCT
GGTGAACCGCATCGAGCTGAAGGGCATCGACTTCAAGGAGGACGGCAACATCCTGGGGCACAAGCTGGAG
TACAACTACAACAGCCACAACGTCTATATCACCGCCGACAAGCAGAAGAACGGCATCAAGGCCAACTTCA
AGATCCGCCACAACATCGAGGACGGCGGCGTGCAGCTCGCCGACCACTACCAGCAGAACACCCCCATCGG
CGACGGCCCCGTGCTGCTGCCCGACAACCACTACCTGAGCTACCAGTCCAAGCTGAGCAAAGACCCCAAC
GAGAAGCGCGATCACATGGTCCTGCTGGAGTTCGTGACCGCCGCCGGGATCACTCTCGGCATGGACGAGC
TGTACAAGTAAGTCGACGGCGCGCCGCGGCCGCGAATTCGATATCATAATCAACCTCTGGATTACAAAAT
TTGTGAAAGATTGACTGGTATTCTTAACTATGTTGCTCCTTTTACGCTATGTGGATACGCTGCTTTAATG
CCTTTGTATCATGCTATTGCTTCCCGTATGGCTTTCATTTTCTCCTCCTTGTATAAATCCTGGTTAGTTC
TTGCCACGGCGGAACTCATCGCCGCCTGCCTTGCCCGCTGCTGGACAGGGGCTCGGCTGTTGGGCACTGA
CAATTCCGTGGCTCGAGAGATCTTCGACTGTGCCTTCTAGTTGCCAGCCATCTGTTGTTTGCCCCTCCCC
CGTGCCTTCCTTGACCCTGGAAGGTGCCACTCCCACTGTCCTTTCCTAATAAAATGAGGAAATTGCATCG
CATTGTCTGAGTAGGTGTCATTCTATTCTGGGGGGTGGGGTGGGGCAGGACAGCAAGGGGGAGGATTGGG
AAGACAATAGCAGGCATGAGATCTCACGTGCGGACCGAGCGGCCGCAGGAACCCCTAGTGATGGAGTTGG
CCACTCCCTCTCTGCGCGCTCGCTCGCTCACTGAGGCCGGGCGACCAAAGGTCGCCCGACGCCCGGGCTT
TGCCCGGGCGGCCTCAGTGAGCGAGCGAGCGCGCAGCTGCCTGCAGGGGCGCCTGATGCGGTATTTTCTC
CTTACGCATCTGTGCGGTATTTCACACCGCATA
[142 nt withheld, positions 2344-2485]
C
[141 nt withheld, positions 2487-2627]
CCTTTGACGTTGGAGTCCACGTTCTTT
[37 nt withheld, positions 2655-2691]
ACCCTATCTCGGGCTATTCTTTTGATTTATAAGGGATTTTGCCGATTTCGGCCTATTGGTTAAAAAATGA
GCTGATTTAACAAAAATTTAACGCGAATTTTAACAAAATATTAACGTTTACAATTTTATGGTGCACTCTC
AGTACAATCTGCTCTGATGCCGCATAGTTAAGCCAGCCCCGACACCCGCCAACACCCGCTGACGCGCCCT
GACGGGCTTGTCTGCTCCCGGCATCCGCTTACAGACAAGCTGTGACCGTCTCCGGGAGCTGCATGTGTCA
GAGGTTTTCACCGTCATCACCGAAACGCGCGAGACGAAAGGGCCTCGTGATACGCCTATTTTTATAGGTT
AATGTCATGATAATAATGGTTTCTTAGACGTCAGGTGGCACTTTTCGGGGAAATGTGCGCGGAACCCCTA
TTTGTTTATTTTTCTAAATACATTCAAATATGTATCCGCTCATGAGACAATAACCCTGATAAATGCTTCA
ATAATATTGAAAAAGGAAGAGTATGAGTATTCAACATTTCCGTGTCGCCCTTATTCCCTTTTTTGCGGCA
TTTTGCCTTCCTGTTTTTGCTCACCCAGAAACGCTGGTGAAAGTAAAAGATGCTGAAGATCAGTTGGGTG
CACGAGTGGGTTACATCGAACTGGATCTCAACAGCGGTAAGATCCTTGAGAGTTTTCGCCCCGAAGAACG
TTTTCCAATGATGAGCACTTTTAAAGTTCTGCTATGTGGCGCGGTATTATCCCGTATTGACGCCGGGCAA
GAGCAACTCGGTCGCCGCATACACTATTCTCAGAATGACTTGGTTGAGTACTCACCAGTCACAGAAAAGC
ATCTTACGGATGGCATGACAGTAAGAGAATTATGCAGTGCTGCCATAACCATGAGTGATAACACTGCGGC
CAACTTACTTCTGACAACGATCGGAGGACCGAAGGAGCTAACCGCTTTTTTGCACAACATGGGGGATCAT
GTAACTCGCCTTGATCGTTGGGAACCGGAGCTGAATGAAGCCATACCAAACGACGAGCGTGACACCACGA
TGCCTGTAGCAATGGCAACAACGTTGCGCAAACTATTAACTGGCGAACTACTTACTCTAGCTTCCCGGCA
ACAATTAATAGACTGGATGGAGGCGGATAAAGTTGCAGGACCACTTCTGCGCTCGGCCCTTCCGGCTGGC
TGGTTTATTGCTGATAAATCTGGAGCCGGTGAGCGTGGGTCTCGCGGTATCATTGCAGCACTGGGGCCAG
ATGGTAAGCCCTCCCGTATCGTAGTTATCTACACGACGGGGAGTCAGGCAACTATGGATGAACGAAATAG
ACAGATCGCTGAGATAGGTGCCTCACTGATTAAGCATTGGTAACTGTCAGACCAAGTTTACTCATATATA
CTTTAGATTGATTTAAAACTTCATTTTTAATTTAAAAGGATCTAGGTGAAGATCCTTTTTGATAATCTCA
TGACCAAAATCCCTTAACGTGAGTTTTCGTTCCACTGAGCGTCAGACCCCGTAGAAAAGATCAAAGGATC
TTCTTGAGATCCTTTTTTTCTGCGCGTAATCTGCTGCTTGCAAACAAAAAAACCACCGCTACCAGCGGTG
GTTTGTTTGCCGGATCAAGAGCTACCAACTCTTTTTCCGAAGGTAACTGGCTTCAGCAGAGCGCAGATAC
CAAATACTGTCCTTCTAGTGTAGCCGTAGTTAGGCCACCACTTCAAGAACTCTGTAGCACCGCCTACATA
CCTCGCTCTGCTAATCCTGTTACCAGTGGCTGCTGCCAGTGGCGATAAGTCGTGTCTTACCGGGTTGGAC
TCAAGACGATAGTTACCGGATAAGGCGCAGCGGTCGGGCTGAACGGGGGGTTCGTGCACACAGCCCAGCT
TGGAGCGAACGACCTACACCGAACTGAGATACCTACAGCGTGAGCTATGAGAAAGCGCCACGCTTCCCGA
AGGGAGAAAGGCGGACAGGTATCCGGTAAGCGGCAGGGTCGGAACAGGAGAGCGCACGAGGGAGCTTCCA
GGGGGAAACGCCTGGTATCTTTATAGTCCTGTCGGGTTTCGCCACCTCTGACTTGAGCGTCGATTTTTGT
GATGCTCGTCAGGGGGGCGGAGCCTATGGAAAAACGCCAGCAACGCGGCCTTTTTACGGTTCCTGGCCTT
TTGCTGGCCTTTTGCTCACATGT
Features (pLannotate 1.2.2; 13 found; start..end, strand, type, name):
      1..141     -  repeat_region  AAV2 ITR: inverted terminal repeat of adeno-associated virus serotype 2 inverted
    902..1618    +  CDS            SYFP2: SYFP2 is a basic (constitutively fluorescent) yellow fluorescent protein published in 2006, derived from Aequorea victoria. It is reported to be a very rapidly-maturing monomer with moderate acid sensitivity.
   1658..1815    +  misc_feature   WPRE (fragment): woodchuck hepatitis virus posttranscriptional regulatory element
   1821..1901    +  misc_feature   WPRE (fragment): woodchuck hepatitis virus posttranscriptional regulatory element
   1918..2029    +  polyA_signal   bGH poly(A) signal: bovine growth hormone polyadenylation signal
   2147..2287    +  repeat_region  AAV2 ITR: inverted terminal repeat of adeno-associated virus serotype 2 inverted
   2292..2343    -  misc_feature   bom (fragment): basis of mobility region from pBR322
   2362..2742    +  rep_origin     M13 ori (sequence partly withheld): M13 bacteriophage origin of replication; arrow indicates direction of (+) strand synthesis
   2818..2867    -  misc_feature   bom (fragment): basis of mobility region from pBR322
   2969..3004    -  CDS            rop (fragment): Rop protein, which maintains plasmids at low copy number; rop
   3099..3203    +  promoter       AmpR promoter: bla
   3204..4064    +  CDS            AmpR: β-lactamase; bla; confers resistance to ampicillin, carbenicillin, and related antibiotics
   4235..4823    +  rep_origin     ori: high-copy-number ColE1/pMB1/pBR322/pUC origin of replication
