[The description below was written by a language model from this plasmid's Addgene catalogue record and pLannotate feature annotations shown in this document.]
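Description:
AiP12315 - pAAV-AiE0464m-minBG-SYFP2-WPRE3-BGHpA (alias CN2315) is an AAV transfer plasmid built on a pAAV backbone, used to package a recombinant adeno-associated virus genome that reports the activity of a cell-type-directed enhancer. It is maintained in E. coli through a high-copy ColE1/pUC-type origin and selected with ampicillin via the bla gene and its native promoter. The backbone also carries an f1/M13 phage origin plus small remnants of the pBR322 bom and rop regions. The catalogue lists a recombination-deficient strain as the host, which fits the known tendency of ITRs to rearrange in bacteria.

Between the two AAV2 inverted terminal repeats, which supply the signals for genome replication and encapsidation, sits a single expression cassette. The enhancer AiE0464m is placed upstream of minBG, the recorded promoter, presumably a minimal beta-globin promoter with little activity of its own, so that expression depends largely on the enhancer. Neither element is annotated in the feature tables, but they presumably occupy the unannotated stretch between the left ITR and the reporter. The cassette drives SYFP2, a rapidly maturing monomeric yellow fluorescent protein derived from Aequorea victoria. This is followed by WPRE3, a shortened woodchuck hepatitis posttranscriptional element (detected as two WPRE fragments) that boosts transcript expression, and by the bovine growth hormone polyadenylation signal.

According to the record, the enhancer is designed to drive AAV-mediated transgene expression in cortical layer 5 extratelencephalic (L5_ET) neurons, so the virus serves to label that population fluorescently. Two sequencing records of about 4.9 kb agree on the layout. One annotates the left ITR only as short fragments, while the other shows it intact.
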