Addgene plasmid #223981: AiP12315 - pAAV-AiE0464m-minBG-SYFP2-WPRE3-BGHpA (Alias: CN2315)
Purpose: AiE0464m is an enhancer sequence, designed to drive AAV-mediated transgene expression in cortical L5_ET neurons
Depositing lab: Allen Institute for Brain Science & Jonathan Ting. Depositing organization: Allen Institute. Publication: A suite of enhancer AAVs and transgenic mouse lines for genetic access to cortical cell types. Ben-Simon Y, Hooper M, Narayan S, Daigle TL, Dwivedi D, Way SW, Oster A, Stafford DA, Mich JK, Taormina MJ, Martinez RA, Opitz-Araya X, Roth JR, Alexander JR, Allen S, Amster A, Arbuckle J, Ayala A, Baker PM, Bakken TE, Barcelli T, Barta S, Bendrick J, Bertagnolli D, Bielstein C, Bishwakarma P, Bowlus J, Boyer G, Brouner K, Casian B, Casper T, Chakka AB, Chakrabarty R, Chance RK, Chavan S, Clark M, Colbert K, Collman F, Daniel S, Departee M, DiValentin P, Donadio N, Dotson N, Egdorf T, Fliss T, Gabitto M, Garcia J, Gary A, Gasperini M, Gloe J, Goldy J, Gore BB, Graybuck L, Greisman N, Haeseleer F, Halterman C, Haradon Z, Hastings SD, Helback O, Ho W, Hockemeyer D, Huang C, Huff S, Hunker A, Johansen N, Jones D, Juneau Z, Kalmbach B, Kannan M, Khem S, Kussick E, Kutsal R, Larsen R, Lee C, Lee AY, Leibly M, Lenz GH, Li S, Liang E, Lusk N, Madigan Z, Malloy J, Malone J, McCue R, Melchor J, Mollenkopf T, Moosman S, Morin E, Newman D, Ng L, Ngo K, Omstead V, Otto S, Oyama A, Pena N, Pham T, Phillips E, Pom CA, Potekhina L, Ransford S, Ray PL, Rette D, Reynoldson C, Rimorin C, Rocha D, Ruiz A, Sanchez REA, Sawyer L, Sedeno-Cortes A, Sevigny JP, Shapovalova N, Shepard N, Shulga L, Sigler AR, Siverts L, Soliman S, Somasundaram S, Staats B, Stewart K, Szelenyi E, Tieu M, Trader C, Tran A, van Velthoven CTJ, Walker M, Wang Y, Weed N, Wirthlin M, Wood T, Wynalda B, Yao Z, Zhou T, Ariza J, Dee N, Reding M, Ronellenfitch K, Mufti S, Sunkin SM, Smith KA, Esposito L, Waters J, Thyagarajan B, Yao S, Lein ES, Zeng H, Levi BP, Ngai J, Ting JT, Tasic B. Cell. 2025 May 16:S0092-8674(25)00513-6. doi: 10.1016/j.cell.2025.05.002. PubMed 40403729.
Backbone
  Vector backbone: pAAV
  Vector type: AAV
Growth in bacteria
  Bacterial resistance: Ampicillin, 100 μg/mL
  Growth temperature: 30°C
  Growth strain: NEB Stable
  Copy number: High Copy
Gene/Insert
  Gene/Insert name: SYFP2
  Species: Synthetic
  Mutation: NA
  Promoter: minBG
  Cloning method: Other
Terms and licenses: Academic/Nonprofit Terms; Industry Terms: Not Available to Industry
Depositor comments: Cloning Method: RE Cloning
How to cite: AiP12315 - pAAV-AiE0464m-minBG-SYFP2-WPRE3-BGHpA (Alias: CN2315) was a gift from Allen Institute for Brain Science & Jonathan Ting (Addgene plasmid # 223981 ; http://n2t.net/addgene:223981 ; RRID:Addgene_223981)
